Addgene plasmid #46389: pArcCreER
Depositing lab: Liqun Luo. Depositing organization: Stanford University. Publication: Permanent Genetic Access to Transiently Active Neurons via TRAP: Targeted Recombination in Active Populations. Guenthner CJ, Miyamichi K, Yang HH, Heller HC, Luo L.. Neuron. 2013 Jun 5;78(5):773-84. doi: 10.1016/j.neuron.2013.03.025. PubMed 23764283.
Backbone
  Vector backbone: pBluescript
  Vector type: Mouse Targeting
  Selectable markers: Neomycin (select with G418) ; diphtheria toxin A
Growth in bacteria
  Bacterial resistance: Ampicillin, 100 μg/mL
  Growth temperature: 37°C
  Growth strain: DH5alpha
  Copy number: High Copy
Gene/Insert 1
  Gene/Insert name: Arc
  Species: M. musculus (mouse)
  Entrez Gene: Arc (a.k.a. Arc3.1, arg3.1, mArc)
Gene/Insert 2
  Gene/Insert name: CreERT2
  Species: Synthetic
Terms and licenses: Academic/Nonprofit Terms; Industry Terms: Not Available to Industry
How to cite: pArcCreER was a gift from Liqun Luo (Addgene plasmid # 46389 ; http://n2t.net/addgene:46389 ; RRID:Addgene_46389)
