[The description below was written by a language model from this plasmid's Addgene catalogue record and pLannotate feature annotations shown in this document.]
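Description:
pArcCreER is a mouse gene-targeting vector built on a pBluescript backbone, designed to place tamoxifen-dependent Cre recombinase at the Arc locus. It is maintained in E. coli as a high-copy plasmid through a ColE1/pUC-type origin with ampicillin resistance. The backbone also retains the usual pBluescript remnants: an f1 origin, T7 and T3 promoters, and lac promoter/lacZα fragments.

The payload is a Cre coding sequence followed directly by the ERT2 mutant estrogen receptor ligand-binding domain, and it ends with an SV40 polyadenylation signal. Together these make CreERT2, a recombinase that is inactive until tamoxifen or its metabolite is supplied. No promoter is annotated upstream of Cre. About 2.9 kb of unannotated sequence precedes it, and this presumably serves as the 5′ Arc homology arm, so that CreERT2 would be expressed from the endogenous activity-regulated Arc control elements after targeting. The record does not state this explicitly.

Downstream of CreERT2 is a neomycin/kanamycin resistance cassette driven by bacterial and SV40 early promoters, with an HSV TK poly(A) signal, which allows positive G418 selection in ES cells. No recombinase sites flanking this cassette are annotated. The mouse Arc coding sequence and further unannotated sequence follow, and these apparently form the 3′ homology region. Outside the homology region, a PGK promoter-driven diphtheria toxin A cassette with a bGH poly(A) signal selects against random integrants.

According to the associated publication title, the resulting allele is used for TRAP (targeted recombination in active populations). In this approach, activity-induced Arc expression combined with tamoxifen gives permanent genetic access to transiently active neurons.
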