Features (pLannotate 1.2.2; 29 found; start..end, strand, type, name):
   2938..3966    +  CDS            cre: RECR_BPP1 - Experimental evidence at protein level: Swiss-Prot protein existence level 1. Catalyzes site-specific recombination between two 34-base- pair LOXP sites. Its role is to maintain the phage genome as a monomeric unit-copy plasmid in the lysogenic state. From Escherichia phage P1 (Bacteriophage P1).
   3979..4914    +  CDS            ERT2: mutated ligand-binding domain of the human estrogen receptor (Feil et al., 1997)
   4940..5024    +  CDS            large T antigen (fragment): large T antigen from SV40 (simian virus 40)
   5047..5168    +  polyA_signal   SV40 poly(A) signal: SV40 polyadenylation signal
   5276..5380    +  promoter       AmpR promoter: bla
   5382..5739    +  promoter       SV40 promoter: SV40 enhancer and early promoter
   5774..6568    +  CDS            NeoR/KanR: aminoglycoside phosphotransferase from Tn5; aph(3')-II (or nptII); confers resistance to neomycin, kanamycin, and G418 (Geneticin®)
   6589..6741    +  CDS            ble (fragment): BLE_KLEPN - Experimental evidence at protein level: Swiss-Prot protein existence level 1. Binding protein with a strong affinity to the bleomycin family of antibiotics. Binds to CL990; an antimitotic-antibiotic compound. From Klebsiella pneumoniae.
   6800..6847    +  polyA_signal   HSV TK poly(A) signal: herpes simplex virus thymidine kinase polyadenylation signal (Cole and Stacy, 1985)
   7109..8293    +  CDS            Arc: ARC_MOUSE - Experimental evidence at protein level: Swiss-Prot protein existence level 1. Master regulator of synaptic plasticity that self-assembles into virion-like capsids that encapsulate RNAs and mediate intercellular RNA transfer in the nervous system (By similarity). ARC protein is released from neurons in extracellular vesicles that mediate the transfer of ARC mRNA into new target cells, where ARC mRNA can undergo activity-dependent translation (By similarity). ARC capsids are endocytosed and are able to transfer ARC mRNA into the cytoplasm of neurons (By similarity). Acts as a key reg
  11071..11102   -  misc_feature   MCS (fragment): pBluescript multiple cloning site
  11107..11606   +  promoter       PGK promoter: mouse phosphoglycerate kinase 1 promoter
  11633..12202   +  CDS            DTA: diphteria toxin Fragment A; Corynebacterium diphtheriae tox
  12205..12277   +  CDS            small t antigen (fragment): SV40 (simian virus 40) small t antigen
  12279..12344   +  intron         small t intron: SV40 (simian virus 40) small t antigen intron
  12418..12642   +  polyA_signal   bGH poly(A) signal: bovine growth hormone polyadenylation signal
  12646..12667   +  promoter       SV40 promoter (fragment): SV40 enhancer and early promoter
  12672..12697   +  misc_feature   MCS (fragment): pBluescript multiple cloning site
  12710..12728   -  promoter       T3 promoter: promoter for bacteriophage T3 RNA polymerase
  12771..12793   -  protein_bind   lac operator (fragment): The lac repressor binds to the lac operator to inhibit transcription in E. coli. This inhibition can be relieved by adding lactose or isopropyl-β-D-thiogalactopyranoside (IPTG). lac repressor encoded by lacI
  12797..12827   -  promoter       lac promoter: promoter for the E. coli lac operon
  12842..12863   -  protein_bind   CAP binding site: CAP binding activates transcription in the presence of cAMP. E. coli catabolite activator protein
  12876..12968   -  CDS            lacI (fragment): lac repressor; lacI; The lac repressor binds to the lac operator to inhibit transcription in E. coli. This inhibition can be relieved by adding lactose or isopropyl-β-D-thiogalactopyranoside (IPTG).
  13151..13739   -  rep_origin     ori: high-copy-number ColE1/pMB1/pBR322/pUC origin of replication
  13910..14770   -  CDS            AmpR: β-lactamase; bla; confers resistance to ampicillin, carbenicillin, and related antibiotics
  14771..14875   -  promoter       AmpR promoter: bla
  14928..15356   -  rep_origin     f1 ori (sequence partly withheld): f1 bacteriophage origin of replication; arrow indicates direction of (+) strand synthesis
  15361..15516   -  CDS            lacZα (fragment): LacZα fragment of β-galactosidase; lacZ fragment
  15524..15542   +  promoter       T7 promoter: promoter for bacteriophage T7 RNA polymerase
>Addgene plasmid #46389 | pArcCreER | depositor full sequence | sequence record 65433 | pArcCreER sequence 15569 bps
AATTGGAGCCCAGGGTATCTGGAATCCTGGGGACAAAGGGCCAGGACTGACAGGGCTGTGGAACCAAGGT
CACCTGGATCTTAGCGCTCTAAAGATTCACCCAGGCCTGCCCCATTGCTGAGGACTTGCGCTTTTCCTCA
GAATTCATCTAGAATCTCTCAGGTAATTTTGCCATGGTTCCTCCCCATGTTCTTTCCCTGAACAGGCCCA
GCCTCCCCACCCCACCACACTGCCCCCATCCTACCCCACCCCCGCCCCGATCCTTCCCCAGCCTTCCAGG
GGGCTGAAGGTGGCACTATCTACCCCTCGCATGGGCAGGATTAGTGGGGCGGGTACTGGAAGAGTGTGGG
TTAGAAATCCCCCTCTCTGAAGGCAGGGAGCCAGCCAGCCTGGCCTCTTTTCCAGCAGCAGAATGTAGCC
CCAGGCTGCAGTGTGGGGGCGAGAAGGGAGTTGCTGAGGGCTTCTGGGGCGATAATTGGGCAGCGATTAA
ATGTTCCCAGAGGAGCTATGGCTGTTGCCTGTGCCTGTCACCTGTCACTGGGCTCCTGTGTTCGTGGCTT
CTGAAGACCCCCGGAGGAGGAGGCAGGGCTCCCTGTGACTTGTCACCCCAGTGGGGCTCAGAGCAGTGTC
TCGGGGTCAGTGGCCTGGATGGACTGCCCTCCATGGAGATAGGAAATGCAGTGGTCAGAGGGTCAGAGCA
CTTCAGCCTCGGAAACTTCTCCATTTGTGCCCAATCCCCCCTACGGACAGTGGGTGGGGGATCCTGGTCA
CTGGCCACAGTGCAGCTGGTTGACACCCTTGCACTCTCCAGCCTGCTCATCCTCAGCTTCTCCACTCTAG
GGGACTGTCCACCAGCTTCCATGTGGGTACAGAGAGACTGACTCTGGACACTGAAGGGCTACTGCTGGCA
TGTGTGCAGACAGACCAGGGTCCAGCTGCCCCGTCAACCCTACCCCATGGCGTAGGACCTTGGTTAACCT
TCAGCTCCCTCCAGACTCAGGCCTGCAGCTCCCGGCTCCCAGGATTCCTCCATAGGAAAACTCTAGTTAG
TCCCTATTCTAGCAATTTCTCTGCTTGTTTCCCCTCCCTGCAGTGATGCCCCTCTGCCTGCCTTCTGTGT
CCGCCTACTCACCTCTAATTAGAAATGCCAGGAGAGCCATTTTAGGGGAGTTTTTTTTCCCCAGAAAGAC
ATTCCTCTCAGGGATGGAAGCCCTGGGTGTGTGTGGGGGGGGGGGGAGGGGGGACAGGTTGGCTCTAAGA
GAGGCAGAGCTCCCCAAAGCTTCTTGAAAACAGAGGAGGGGGCTCTGAGGGATATGAGGTTAGGAGAGTT
CTGTAGGTGTGTGAGCAAAAGTGGGATGGGAGAAGCTGAGATGTGAGTACACGTGGATTACAAGTGGGGG
CCACTGGTGTGTGTGTGGAAGGTCATGAGTGGGGGGTATGAGTCCACAGAGAGGGCCGTGAGTGGGGGGC
ATGAGTCTACATGGAAGGGTGTGAGTGGGCTAAGTGCTGGTTGGTATGAGTGTTCAGTGTGTATGTATGA
GTGTGAGAGAGGGGGAGCTGGCAGAGAGGAAAGGGGGTTCTTGCAGGCACCATGTGTCTGTGGGCCCCTG
TAGGCTTCTGCTGTGGGCAGTGATATGTCCCCAAGTAACATCAGGAAATGGGAGACCTAGACCTGTGTTT
CTGGCTTGGTGTAAGTCAAGAAGGATGCCCTCCCCCACTGCACCACAGCGCTGTTGGCTGTTGCCAGGGA
ATCGGAAGGGGCCTCCCTCTAGAGGGAATCTCAGCTTCCGGAGCCCCATTCCTTATATGGCATCTTGCTT
TCCTCTGCAGGCTCCTTCCCCTCCTTCCTCCTTCTCCCTCCCTCCTTCCTCCGGACTAACCTCTTGGAAG
GCTTGAGAAGCTTCTGGTCCAGGTGTGGCTGGGTCCTAGGGACTTCAGGGTTCAGCAATGTTGCCTGCAC
ATCTTGATATCCCTATGACCTACCCAAGTGTCTGTACAGGTTCAAGTGATACATCTGTTTCAGGGCACTG
CGGCCCTGTTCAGCCACTGACACACAGACAGGGCCACTCAGTGTCCACAAACCTATGAAGGGGTCCAGAA
AAAGCCTTGCCTGAGTGGAGTTCTCGAACAATATTGGACCAGGCTAGGATTTGGACTTATGACTCTTGGG
GCAAGGTTGGGCAGGAAGTAGGTGTGTGTGTGTGTGTGTGTGTGTGTGTGTGTGTGTGTGTGTGTGTGTG
TCCCGCTAACCAAAGGCAGCTGAGGATAGAAGGGTTTGGAGTGAGAGATTCCTACCAGGCACTTCTGAAG
TTGCATACTGTGTGGTCAGGATGGGCAAGAGTCAGGATGGGCGCATCAAAGATTCAGAGGGGTAACATCC
AGCTGCTCCCTAAGAAAAGAGATCATGAGGCCCCAGGGCAAACAGTAGGCAATAACCTGCCTTAGCCTCA
TCCTCGCTGCCCAGGACTAGGTAGAGGAGAGTGTCTCCGGTCCCCAAAATCCCTCCCGGTGGGAGGCGCG
CAGCAGAGCACATTAGTCACTCGGGGCTGTGAAGGGGCGGGTCCTTGAGGGCACCCACGGGAGGGGAGCG
AGTAGGCGCGGAAGGCGGGGCCTGCGGCAGGAGAGGGCGCGGGCGGGCTCTGGCGCGGAGCCTGGGCGCC
GCCAATGGGAGCCAGGGCTCCACGAGCTGCCGCCCACGGGCCCCGCGCAGCATAAATAGCCGCTGGTGGC
GGTTTCGGTGCAGAGCTCAAGCGAGTTCTCCCGCAGCCGCAGTCTCTGGGCCTCTCTAGCTTCAGCGGCG
ACGAGCCTGCCACACTCGCTAAGCTCCTCCGGCACCGCACACCTGCCACTGCCGCTGCAGCCGCCGGCTC
TGCTCCCTTCCGGCTTCTGCCTCAGAGGAGTTCTTAGCCTGTTCGGAGCCGCAGCACCGACGACCAGATG
TCCAATTTACTGACCGTACACCAAAATTTGCCTGCATTACCGGTCGATGCAACGAGTGATGAGGTTCGCA
AGAACCTGATGGACATGTTCAGGGATCGCCAGGCGTTTTCTGAGCATACCTGGAAAATGCTTCTGTCCGT
TTGCCGGTCGTGGGCGGCATGGTGCAAGTTGAATAACCGGAAATGGTTTCCCGCAGAACCTGAAGATGTT
CGCGATTATCTTCTATATCTTCAGGCGCGCGGTCTGGCAGTAAAAACTATCCAGCAACATTTGGGCCAGC
TAAACATGCTTCATCGTCGGTCCGGGCTGCCACGACCAAGTGACAGCAATGCTGTTTCACTGGTTATGCG
GCGGATCCGAAAAGAAAACGTTGATGCCGGTGAACGTGCAAAACAGGCTCTAGCGTTCGAACGCACTGAT
TTCGACCAGGTTCGTTCACTCATGGAAAATAGCGATCGCTGCCAGGATATACGTAATCTGGCATTTCTGG
GGATTGCTTATAACACCCTGTTACGTATAGCCGAAATTGCCAGGATCAGGGTTAAAGATATCTCACGTAC
TGACGGTGGGAGAATGTTAATCCATATTGGCAGAACGAAAACGCTGGTTAGCACCGCAGGTGTAGAGAAG
GCACTTAGCCTGGGGGTAACTAAACTGGTCGAGCGATGGATTTCCGTCTCTGGTGTAGCTGATGATCCGA
ATAACTACCTGTTTTGCCGGGTCAGAAAAAATGGTGTTGCCGCGCCATCTGCCACCAGCCAGCTATCAAC
TCGCGCCCTGGAAGGGATTTTTGAAGCAACTCATCGATTGATTTACGGCGCTAAGGATGACTCTGGTCAG
AGATACCTGGCCTGGTCTGGACACAGTGCCCGTGTCGGAGCCGCGCGAGATATGGCCCGCGCTGGAGTTT
CAATACCGGAGATCATGCAAGCTGGTGGCTGGACCAATGTAAATATTGTCATGAACTATATCCGTAACCT
GGATAGTGAAACAGGGGCAATGGTGCGCCTGCTGGAAGATGGCGATCTCGAGCCATCTGCTGGAGACATG
AGAGCTGCCAACCTTTGGCCAAGCCCGCTCATGATCAAACGCTCTAAGAAGAACAGCCTGGCCTTGTCCC
TGACGGCCGACCAGATGGTCAGTGCCTTGTTGGATGCTGAGCCCCCCATACTCTATTCCGAGTATGATCC
TACCAGACCCTTCAGTGAAGCTTCGATGATGGGCTTACTGACCAACCTGGCAGACAGGGAGCTGGTTCAC
ATGATCAACTGGGCGAAGAGGGTGCCAGGCTTTGTGGATTTGACCCTCCATGATCAGGTCCACCTTCTAG
AATGTGCCTGGCTAGAGATCCTGATGATTGGTCTCGTCTGGCGCTCCATGGAGCACCCAGTGAAGCTACT
GTTTGCTCCTAACTTGCTCTTGGACAGGAACCAGGGAAAATGTGTAGAGGGCATGGTGGAGATCTTCGAC
ATGCTGCTGGCTACATCATCTCGGTTCCGCATGATGAATCTGCAGGGAGAGGAGTTTGTGTGCCTCAAAT
CTATTATTTTGCTTAATTCTGGAGTGTACACATTTCTGTCCAGCACCCTGAAGTCTCTGGAAGAGAAGGA
CCATATCCACCGAGTCCTGGACAAGATCACAGACACTTTGATCCACCTGATGGCCAAGGCAGGCCTGACC
CTGCAGCAGCAGCACCAGCGGCTGGCCCAGCTCCTCCTCATCCTCTCCCACATCAGGCACATGAGTAACA
AAGGCATGGAGCATCTGTACAGCATGAAGTGCAAGAACGTGGTGCCCCTCTATGACCTGCTGCTGGAGGC
GGCGGACGCCCACCGCCTACATGCGCCCACTAGCCGTGGAGGGGCATCCGTGGAGGAGACGGACCAAAGC
CACTTGGCCACTGCGGGCTCTACTTCATCGCATTCCTTGCAAAAGTATTACATCACGGGGGAGGCAGAGG
GTTTCCCTGCCACAGCTTGATGAGCGGCCGCTAGATAACTGATCATAATCAGCCATACCACATTTGTAGA
GGTTTTACTTGCTTTAAAAAACCTCCCACACCTCCCCCTGAACCTGAAACATAAAATGAATGCAATTGTT
GTTGTTAACTTGTTTATTGCAGCTTATAATGGTTACAAATAAAGCAATAGCATCACAAATTTCACAAATA
AAGCATTTTTTTCACTGCATTCTAGTTGTGGTTTGTCCAAACTCATCAATGTATCTTATTTAAATTCCGC
GGGTCGACGAAGTTCCTATTCCGAAGTTCCTATTCTTCAAAAGGTATAGGAACTTCGCTAGCGATTATTC
AGGTGGCACTTTTCGGGGAAATGTGCGCGGAACCCCTATTTGTTTATTTTTCTAAATACATTCAAATATG
TATCCGCTCATGAGACAATAACCCTGATAAATGCTTCAATAATATTGAAAAAGGAAGAGTCCTGAGGCGG
AAAGAACCAGCTGTGGAATGTGTGTCAGTTAGGGTGTGGAAAGTCCCCAGGCTCCCCAGCAGGCAGAAGT
ATGCAAAGCATGCATCTCAATTAGTCAGCAACCAGGTGTGGAAAGTCCCCAGGCTCCCCAGCAGGCAGAA
GTATGCAAAGCATGCATCTCAATTAGTCAGCAACCATAGTCCCGCCCCTAACTCCGCCCATCCCGCCCCT
AACTCCGCCCAGTTCCGCCCATTCTCCGCCCCATGGCTGACTAATTTTTTTTATTTATGCAGAGGCCGAG
GCCGCCTCGGCCTCTGAGCTATTCCAGAAGTAGTGAGGAGGCTTTTTTGGAGGCCTAGGCTTTTGCAAAG
ATCGATCAAGAGACAGGATGAGGATCGTTTCGCATGATTGAACAAGATGGATTGCACGCAGGTTCTCCGG
CCGCTTGGGTGGAGAGGCTATTCGGCTATGACTGGGCACAACAGACAATCGGCTGCTCTGATGCCGCCGT
GTTCCGGCTGTCAGCGCAGGGGCGCCCGGTTCTTTTTGTCAAGACCGACCTGTCCGGTGCCCTGAATGAA
CTGCAAGACGAGGCAGCGCGGCTATCGTGGCTGGCCACGACGGGCGTTCCTTGCGCAGCTGTGCTCGACG
TTGTCACTGAAGCGGGAAGGGACTGGCTGCTATTGGGCGAAGTGCCGGGGCAGGATCTCCTGTCATCTCA
CCTTGCTCCTGCCGAGAAAGTATCCATCATGGCTGATGCAATGCGGCGGCTGCATACGCTTGATCCGGCT
ACCTGCCCATTCGACCACCAAGCGAAACATCGCATCGAGCGAGCACGTACTCGGATGGAAGCCGGTCTTG
TCGATCAGGATGATCTGGACGAAGAGCATCAGGGGCTCGCGCCAGCCGAACTGTTCGCCAGGCTCAAGGC
GAGCATGCCCGACGGCGAGGATCTCGTCGTGACCCATGGCGATGCCTGCTTGCCGAATATCATGGTGGAA
AATGGCCGCTTTTCTGGATTCATCGACTGTGGCCGGCTGGGTGTGGCGGACCGCTATCAGGACATAGCGT
TGGCTACCCGTGATATTGCTGAAGAGCTTGGCGGCGAATGGGCTGACCGCTTCCTCGTGCTTTACGGTAT
CGCCGCTCCCGATTCGCAGCGCATCGCCTTCTATCGCCTTCTTGACGAGTTCTTCTGAGCGGGACTCTGG
GGTTCGAAATGACCGACCAAGCGACGCCCAACCTGCCATCACGAGATTTCGATTCCACCGCCGCCTTCTA
TGAAAGGTTGGGCTTCGGAATCGTTTTCCGGGACGCCGGCTGGATGATCCTCCAGCGCGGGGATCTCATG
CTGGAGTTCTTCGCCCACCCTAGGGGGAGGCTAACTGAAACACGGAAGGAGACAATACCGGAAGGAACCC
GCGCTATGACGGCAATAAAAAGACAGAATAAAACGCACGGTGTTGGGTCGTTTGTTCATAAACGCGGGGT
TCGGTCCCAGGGCTGGCACTCTGTCGATACCCCACCGAGACCCCATTGGGGCCAATACGCCCGCGTTTCT
TCCTTTTCCCCACCCCACCCCCCAAGTTCGGGTGAAGGCCCAGGGCTCGCAGCCAACGTCGGGGCGGCAG
GCCCTGCCATAGCCTCAGGTTACTCAGGATCATCTCTAGAGAAGTTCCTATTCCGAAGTTCCTATTCTTC
AAAAGGTATAGGAACTTCGCGGCCGCATATGGCGCGCCGAGCTGGACCATATGACCACCGGCGGCCTCCA
CGCCTACCCTGCCCCGCGGGGTGGGCCGGCCGCCAAACCCAATGTGATCCTGCAGATTGGTAAGTGCCGA
GCTGAGATGCTGGAACACGTACGGAGGACCCACCGGCATCTGTTGACCGAAGTGTCCAAGCAGGTGGAGC
GAGAGCTGAAAGGGTTGCACAGGTCGGTGGGCAAGCTGGAGAACAACTTGGACGGCTACGTGCCCACCGG
CGACTCACAGCGCTGGAAGAAGTCCATCAAGGCCTGTCTTTGCCGCTGCCAGGAGACCATCGCCAACCTG
GAGCGCTGGGTCAAGCGTGAGATGCACGTGTGGAGGGAGGTCTTCTACCGGCTGGAGAGGTGGGCTGACC
GCCTGGAGTCCATGGGCGGCAAATACCCAGTGGGCAGCGAGCCGGCCCGCCACACTGTCTCTGTAGGTGT
GGGGGGTCCAGAGCCCTACTGCCAGGAAGCTGATGGCTATGACTATACCGTTAGCCCCTATGCCATCACC
CCGCCACCTGCCGCAGGAGAACTGCCTGAACAGGAGTCAGTTGAGGCTCAGCAATATCAGTCTTGGGGGC
CAGGTGAGGATGGGCAACCGAGCCCTGGTGTGGATACACAGATCTTCGAGGACCCACGGGAGTTCCTGAG
CCACCTGGAAGAGTACCTGCGGCAGGTGGGTGGCTCTGAAGAATATTGGCTGTCCCAGATCCAGAACCAC
ATGAATGGGCCAGCCAAGAAGTGGTGGGAGTTCAAGCAGGGCTCGGTGAAGAACTGGGTGGAGTTCAAGA
AGGAGTTTCTGCAATACAGTGAGGGTACACTCTCCCGTGAAGCCATTCAGCGGGAGCTGGAGCTGCCGCA
GAAGCAGGGTGAACCACTCGACCAGTTCCTCTGGCGCAAGCGGGACCTGTACCAGACACTGTATGTGGAC
GCTGAGGAGGAGGAGATCATTCAGTATGTGGTGGGCACCCTGCAGCCCAAACTCAAGCGCTTTCTGCGCC
ACCCACTCCCCAAGACCCTGGAGCAGCTTATCCAGAGGGGTATGGAAGTGCAGGACGGCCTGGAGCAGGC
AGCTGAGCCTTCTGGCACCCCACTGCCCACAGAGGATGAGACGGAGGCACTCACACCTGCTCTTACCAGC
GAGTCAGTAGCCAGTGACAGGACCCAGCCTGAATAGAGGGGCCAGCCCAGGGTCCCCAGCCCGCCTGCCA
CACCCAGCCTGTGGCTTTTGCCAACTAGGACTTGAGCTGGGGCTGACTCCCAAAGGGATGCCCTGTCCAG
CCAGACATCTACTCACCCACTGACCTGGCCTGACTCACAACTGCCACACAACCATGCTACATGGACTGAA
CATCAAGAAGCCCCTTTCCCATAGGGCTCCCACCTACCGCCTACCCCTCATCTGTCTGCCCTGGTCCTGG
CCCCCAGCCCCATTGGCCTCACCCTCTACACTCTCAGACCATCACAGAACACAATCTGGCTTCCTCATTC
TGCTCCAGTGTCCAGGGCCCTTTGGGTAATCAAGAAGCCAAGTGTCTGAAAGGCAACAAAAAGTAGGCAC
CAAAACCCAGGGGACATCCTAGGGCAGATGCTAAAGCAGAGATGCTGAGGGAACCTCAACTTCCGGGGAT
GCGGCCCACTCCTGCAGACACAGCAGATCCAGCTGGTACCCTAGCTGCCGCCCAGGGCAACCGGCCAGTC
TTGAGCAGCATAGCTCCCCTCCCAGGGGTGAGCTGAAGCCACAAATGCAGCTGAAGCAGCAGACCTGACA
TCCTGGCACCTCCTGGCCCCCAGGTGAGCCCTGCACCGTGTATCTTAGAGTGGGGGGGGGGCGTGCAGAA
CCAAGTCCACTTTCCAGGAGCCCTTCAAGGCTTCCCTAGCAAATTAGTTGCAAGGGTGGAGTGAAGTGGC
ATCAGAGTGGGTGTCATTGTAGTGGGCACTGGCACTTCACGGTCCAAGGAGGGGGCTGAGGTGGGGGCGG
TTCTGGGGGAATTTGCTAAGCCAGCTCACCGAGGACCCTGTGATTTCTCACCCCAGCAGTGATTCATACC
AGTGAAGAAGAGCAGAGCTCAGCTCCGTGACTCAGCCATGGCAGGCGGAGGGTCCCCGAGGGGCTGAGTC
CTCACACCCAGCCGAGGCAGTGGCTGGAGCCTACAGAGCCAGGAGAATGACACCAGGTAAGAAAGTCTTG
CCTCCTATCCTGACCAAGCCTCAGATCCCAGCCACTCTCCAGATTTCTGGGTTATCCGGGAAGTCCTGAC
AGGCCCCAGGGGTACCAGCTGGGAGCAGGGTAACCTGGTGTCCCTCCTGGATCTAGTGGTGAGCAGTTCT
CTCACCATCTTGCTGCTTCCTGTGTCCTTCAGGTCTCAAGACTGCTGAGAAGTCTTTGCTGCCATGTCTG
GAAAGGGCATCACCACACCACCAGCACCAGCCTCTCTTCTCCTGAAGCTGCCTACACGGGTTCCAAGACA
CTTTCAAGGCAGAGAAAACAAGATTACAGAGAGGAAGTGCCTGGCAGGGGGCAACACCCCAGCTCAGCCG
GAGAGCTGAAGGTGAAGACAAGCCAGCATGAAACCACGGGTCTGCCATGATGCCCGCCCCGCTGGCCGCT
CACTAGCTGCCTGCCATTAGCCACTGCAGCTTGAGCAGGGTTTGTACCCTTGGTCCTCTTGGCACAGAGC
CCAGCTCGCTGCATGGCCTTTGGCTCCCCCACCAGACCCTTGCAGGAGCCTTAAGGCTTGGGCCCCTGCC
CAGCCTGATTTTTCCTGCTGTGCCCTGCCTGCCGGGTCAAGCCCAGTCCCAGGAGACCCCAGGCCTTGGC
TCCTAGGGTGTTCCATGAACCTCCCTGACCTGCCTGGTGATTGCCCAGCTGAAACCTCAGCCAAGCCCCA
GCTCCAATTACCTTGTGCTGGTAGCTGCTTGTGTTTGCAGTCTGAGTAGGCCTTGTTGCGGTTCCTCCAT
CTGCCTGGTCTATTGGTGTTCTGAGACCAGTTCCACTGATGTTCTGACAGATCCTCCACCCTGTGCCCCT
GCCAGCCCCCACAAGTTTATTTTTGCACATAAGCCATGACCCATACTCATTTGGCTGGCATAGGGTGTGT
AGGTAGGCCCTGGGGACTAGGGAGACCCTGGAGATCTCAAGAGAGTGTGGCTATCCCCTATTTTCACCAA
GCCTTGAATATCCAGCCAGGCTGTCTGCCCATACCATCTTACCTCAAAGACAGATATATATCTATATATG
ATTTTGTTAATAAAACTATGAAACTTATTGGAGTATGTGCCATTTCTCGAGGGTGTGGGATGGGCTGAAG
CAGGACCTCAGAGAACACTGCTCAAGGAGGTACAGGAACACCCACCGCCTATGTACCCCAGAAAAACTAG
TCTAGAATCCTCGGCCTTAAAGGCCTCAGGGACCTCCAAAGACCAAGCCCATGGCCTCTAGGCCTGGACA
GGCCCTTGAATCCCCGAGCTGTGGTGGCAGGTGTGCTGCAGGGGATCTCGTCTGCAGAACTGGGCTCGCC
CAGCCTACCCAGCCTGGAATCTGGAGACAGGGTCAATGTCCTATCTAAAAGATGGTGCACGCCATCTTTC
TGGCCTTCAGTTTTCTTATCTACAAAATGAGAAACCATCTCTTGACTGTATCCAGGCCTGGACTCAAAAA
CTTGGAAATAACCTGTTAAAGGTCACCTCTGTGGGCAGTGCTGAGAGGAGGTACTGGACTCAAAAACTTG
GAAATAACCTGTTAAAGGTCACCTCTGTGGGCAGTACTGAGAGGAGGGAGAGGTGAACTGCCAGCCAGAC
CTCAGTGAGTAGGGCTAGCAGGAGACAGAGAATGCTGAAAAGGGACTATGTGTGCTAGGCCATATCACCT
TAGTCTGATGAAGAACATGGGCCGCTAGAACTCTAGTGTCCATGGGAAAGCATATCTTGCTAGCCTGGAG
GCTTAATTAATCGACGGTATCGATAAGCTTGATATCGAATTCTACCGGGTAGGGGAGGCGCTTTTCCCAA
GGCAGTCTGGAGCATGCGCTTTAGCAGCCCCGCTGGGCACTTGGCGCTACACAAGTGGCCTCTGGCCTCG
CACACATTCCACATCCACCGGTAGGCGCCAACCGGCTCCGTTCTTTGGTGGCCCCTTCGCGCCACCTTCT
ACTCCTCCCCTAGTCAGGAAGTTCCCCCCCGCCCCGCAGCTCGCGTCGTGCAGGACGTGACAAATGGAAG
TAGCACGTCTCACTAGTCTCGTGCAGATGGACAGCACCGCTGAGCAATGGAAGCGGGTAGGCCTTTGGGG
CAGCGGCCAATAGCAGCTTTGCTCCTTCGCTTTCTGGGCTCAGAGGCTGGGAAGGGGTGGGTCCGGGGGC
GGGCTCAGGGGCGGGCTCASGGGCGGGGCGGGCGCCCGAAGGTCCTCCGGAGGCCCGGCATTCTGCACGC
TTCAAAAGCGCACGTCTGCCGCGCTGTTCTCCTCTTCCTCATCTCCGGGCCTTTCGACCTGCAGGTCCTC
GCCATGGATCCTGATGATGTTGTTATTCTTCTAATCTTTTGTATGGAAAACTTTTCTTCGTACCACGGGA
CTAAACCTGGTTATGTAGATTCCATTCAAAAAGGTATACAAAAGCCAAAATCTGGTACACAAGGAAATTA
TGACGATGATTGGAAAGGGTTTTATAGTACCGACAATAAATACGACGCTGCGGGATACTCTGTAGATAAT
GAAAACCCGCTCTCTGGAAAAGCTGGAGGCGTGGTCAAAGTGACGTATCCAGGACTGACGAAGGTTCTCG
CACTAAAAGTGGATAATGCCGAAACTATTAAGAAAGAGTTAGGTTTAAGTCTCACTGAACCGTTGATGGA
GCAAGTCGGAACGGAAGAGTTTATCAAAAGGTTCGGTGATGGTGCTTCGCGTGTAGTGCTCAGCCTTCCC
TTCGCTGAGGGGAGTTCTAGCGTTGAATATATTAATAACTGGGAACAGGCGAAAGCGTTAAGCGTAGAAC
TTGAGATTAATTTTGAAACCCGTGGAAAACGTGGCCAAGATGCGATGTATGAGTATATGGCTCAAGCCTG
TGCAGGAAATCGTGTCAGGCGATCTCTTTGTGAAGGAACCTTACTTCTGTGGTGTGACATAATTGGACAA
ACTACCTACAGAGATTTAAAGCTCTAAGGTAAATATAAAATTTTTAAGTGTATAATGTGTTAAACTACTG
ATTCTAATTGTTTGTGTATTTTAGATTCCAACCTATGGAACTGATGAATGGGAGCAGTGGTGGAATGCAG
ATCCTAGAGCTCGCTGATCAGCCTCGACTGTGCCTTCTAGTTGCCAGCCATCTGTTGTTTGCCCCTCCCC
CGTGCCTTCCTTGACCCTGGAAGGTGCCACTCCCACTGTCCTTTCCTAATAAAATGAGGAAATTGCATCG
CATTGTCTGAGTAGGTGTCATTCTATTCTGGGGGGTGGGGTGGGGCAGGACAGCAAGGGGGAGGATTGGG
AAGACAATAGCAGGCATGCTGGGGATGCGGTGGGCTCTATGGCTTCTGAGGCGGAAAGAACCAGCTGGGG
CTCGACCTCGAGGGGGGGCCCGGTACCCAGCTTTTGTTCCCTTTAGTGAGGGTTAATTGCGCGCTTGGCG
TAATCATGGTCATAGCTGTTTCCTGTGTGAAATTGTTATCCGCTCACAATTCCACACAACATACGAGCCG
GAAGCATAAAGTGTAAAGCCTGGGGTGCCTAATGAGTGAGCTAACTCACATTAATTGCGTTGCGCTCACT
GCCCGCTTTCCAGTCGGGAAACCTGTCGTGCCAGCTGCATTAATGAATCGGCCAACGCGCGGGGAGAGGC
GGTTTGCGTATTGGGCGCTCTTCCGCTTCCTCGCTCACTGACTCGCTGCGCTCGGTCGTTCGGCTGCGGC
GAGCGGTATCAGCTCACTCAAAGGCGGTAATACGGTTATCCACAGAATCAGGGGATAACGCAGGAAAGAA
CATGTGAGCAAAAGGCCAGCAAAAGGCCAGGAACCGTAAAAAGGCCGCGTTGCTGGCGTTTTTCCATAGG
CTCCGCCCCCCTGACGAGCATCACAAAAATCGACGCTCAAGTCAGAGGTGGCGAAACCCGACAGGACTAT
AAAGATACCAGGCGTTTCCCCCTGGAAGCTCCCTCGTGCGCTCTCCTGTTCCGACCCTGCCGCTTACCGG
ATACCTGTCCGCCTTTCTCCCTTCGGGAAGCGTGGCGCTTTCTCATAGCTCACGCTGTAGGTATCTCAGT
TCGGTGTAGGTCGTTCGCTCCAAGCTGGGCTGTGTGCACGAACCCCCCGTTCAGCCCGACCGCTGCGCCT
TATCCGGTAACTATCGTCTTGAGTCCAACCCGGTAAGACACGACTTATCGCCACTGGCAGCAGCCACTGG
TAACAGGATTAGCAGAGCGAGGTATGTAGGCGGTGCTACAGAGTTCTTGAAGTGGTGGCCTAACTACGGC
TACACTAGAAGGACAGTATTTGGTATCTGCGCTCTGCTGAAGCCAGTTACCTTCGGAAAAAGAGTTGGTA
GCTCTTGATCCGGCAAACAAACCACCGCTGGTAGCGGTGGTTTTTTTGTTTGCAAGCAGCAGATTACGCG
CAGAAAAAAAGGATCTCAAGAAGATCCTTTGATCTTTTCTACGGGGTCTGACGCTCAGTGGAACGAAAAC
TCACGTTAAGGGATTTTGGTCATGAGATTATCAAAAAGGATCTTCACCTAGATCCTTTTAAATTAAAAAT
GAAGTTTTAAATCAATCTAAAGTATATATGAGTAAACTTGGTCTGACAGTTACCAATGCTTAATCAGTGA
GGCACCTATCTCAGCGATCTGTCTATTTCGTTCATCCATAGTTGCCTGACTCCCCGTCGTGTAGATAACT
ACGATACGGGAGGGCTTACCATCTGGCCCCAGTGCTGCAATGATACCGCGAGACCCACGCTCACCGGCTC
CAGATTTATCAGCAATAAACCAGCCAGCCGGAAGGGCCGAGCGCAGAAGTGGTCCTGCAACTTTATCCGC
CTCCATCCAGTCTATTAATTGTTGCCGGGAAGCTAGAGTAAGTAGTTCGCCAGTTAATAGTTTGCGCAAC
GTTGTTGCCATTGCTACAGGCATCGTGGTGTCACGCTCGTCGTTTGGTATGGCTTCATTCAGCTCCGGTT
CCCAACGATCAAGGCGAGTTACATGATCCCCCATGTTGTGCAAAAAAGCGGTTAGCTCCTTCGGTCCTCC
GATCGTTGTCAGAAGTAAGTTGGCCGCAGTGTTATCACTCATGGTTATGGCAGCACTGCATAATTCTCTT
ACTGTCATGCCATCCGTAAGATGCTTTTCTGTGACTGGTGAGTACTCAACCAAGTCATTCTGAGAATAGT
GTATGCGGCGACCGAGTTGCTCTTGCCCGGCGTCAATACGGGATAATACCGCGCCACATAGCAGAACTTT
AAAAGTGCTCATCATTGGAAAACGTTCTTCGGGGCGAAAACTCTCAAGGATCTTACCGCTGTTGAGATCC
AGTTCGATGTAACCCACTCGTGCACCCAACTGATCTTCAGCATCTTTTACTTTCACCAGCGTTTCTGGGT
GAGCAAAAACAGGAAGGCAAAATGCCGCAAAAAAGGGAATAAGGGCGACACGGAAATGTTGAATACTCAT
ACTCTTCCTTTTTCAATATTATTGAAGCATTTATCAGGGTTATTGTCTCATGAGCGGATACATATTTGAA
TGTATTTAGAAAAATAAACAAATAGGGGTTCCGCGCACATTTCCCCGAAAAGTGCCACCTAAATTGTAAG
CGTTAATATTTTGTTAAAATTCGCGTTAAATTTTTGTTAAATCAGCTCATTTTTTAACCAATAGGCCGAA
ATCGGCAAAATCCCTTATAAATCAAAAGAATAGACCGAGATAGGGT
[37 nt withheld, positions 15027-15063]
AAAGAACGTGGACTCCAACGTCAAAGG
[49 nt withheld, positions 15091-15139]
T
[91 nt withheld, positions 15141-15231]
G
[124 nt withheld, positions 15233-15356]
CCCATTCGCCATTCAGGCTGCGCAACTGTTGGGAAGGGCGATCGGTGCGGGCCTCTTCGCTATTACGCCA
GCTGGCGAAAGGGGGATGTGCTGCAAGGCGATTAAGTTGGGTAACGCCAGGGTTTTCCCAGTCACGACGT
TGTAAAACGACGGCCAGTGAGCGCGCGTAATACGACTCACTATAGGGCGAATTGGAGCTCCACCGCACGC
GTC
