>Addgene plasmid #46389 | pArcCreER | addgene partial sequence | sequence record 67711 | Cre-F 5'-tttacggcgctaaggatgac-3'
CGTGTCGGAGCCGCGCGAGATATGGCCCGCGCTGGAGTTTCAATACCGGAGATCATGCAAGCTGGTGGCT
GGACCAATGTAAATATTGTCATGAACTATATCCGTAACCTGGATAGTGAAACAGGGGCAATGGTGCGCCT
GCTGGAAGATGGCGATCTCGAGCCATCTGCTGGAGACATGAGAGCTGCCAACCTTTGGCCAAGCCCGCTC
ATGATCAAACGCTCTAAGAAGAACAGCCTGGCCTTGTCCCTGACGGCCGACCAGATGGTCAGTGCCTTGT
TGGATGCTGAGCCCCCCATACTCTATTCCGAGTATGATCCTACCAGACCCTTCAGTGAAGCTTCGATGAT
GGGCTTACTGACCAACCTGGCAGACAGGGAGCTGGTTCACATGATCAACTGGGCGAAGAGGGTGCCAGGC
TTTGTGGATTTGACCCTCCATGATCAGGTCCACCTTCTAGAATGTGCCTGGCTAGAGATCCTGATGATTG
GTCTCGTCTGGCGCTCCATGGAGCACCCAGTGAAGCTACTGTTTGCTCCTAACTTGCTCTTGGACAGGAA
CCAGGGAAAATGTGTAGAGGGCATGGTGGAGATCTTCGACATGCTGCTGGCTACATCATCTCGGTTCCGC
ATGATGAATCTGCAGGGAGAGGAGTTTGTGTGCCTCAAATCTATTATTTTGCTTAATTCTGGAGTGTACA
CATTTCTGTCCAGCACCCTGAAGTCTCTGGAAGAGAAGGACCATATCCACCGAGTCCTGGACAAGATCAC
AGACACTTTGATCCACCTGATGGCCAAGGCAGGCCTGACCCTGCAGCAGCAGCACCAGCGGCTGGCCCAG
CTCCTCCTCATCCTCTCCCACATC
