>Addgene plasmid #46389 | pArcCreER | addgene partial sequence | sequence record 67718 | MSCV_C_rev2 5'-ggccagaggccacttgtgtagcgcc-3'
GCGCATGCTCCAGACTGCCTTGGGAAAAGCGCCTCCCCTACCCGGTAGAATTCGATATCAAGCTTATCGA
TACCGTCGATTAATTAAGCCTCCAGGCTAGCAAGATATGCTTTCCCATGGACACTAGAGTTCTAGCGGCC
CATGTTCTTCATCAGACTAAGGTGATATGGCCTAGCACACATAGTCCCTTTTCAGCATTCTCTGTCTCCT
GCTAGCCCTACTCACTGAGGTCTGGCTGGCAGTTCACCTCTCCCTCCTCTCAGTACTGCCCACAGAGGTG
ACCTTTAACAGGTTATTTCCAAGTTTTTGAGTCCAGTACCTCCTCTCAGCACTGCCCACAGAGGTGACCT
TTAACAGGTTATTTCCAAGTTTTTGAGTCCAGGCCTGGATACAGTCAAGAGATGGTTTCTCATTTTGTAG
ATAAGAAAACTGAAGGCCAGAAAGATGGCGTGCACCATCTTTTAGATAGGACATTGACCCTGTCTCCAGA
TTCCAGGCTGGGTAGGCTGGGCGAGCCCAGTTCTGCAGACGAGATCCCCTGCAGCACACCTGCCACCACA
GCTCGGGGATTCAAGGGCCTGTCCAGGCCTAGAGGCCATGGGCTTGGTCTTTGGAGGTCCCTGAGGCCTT
TAAGGCCGAGGATTCTAGACTAGTTTTTCTGGGGTACATAGGCGGTGGGTGTTCCTGTACCTCCTTGAGC
AGTGTTCTCTGAGGTCCTGCTTCAGCCCATCCCACACCCTCGAGAAATGGCACATACTCCAATAAGTTTC
ATAGTTTTATTAACAAAATCATATATAGATATATATCTGTCTTTGAGGTAAGATGGTATGGGCAGA
