>Addgene plasmid #46389 | pArcCreER | addgene partial sequence | sequence record 67720 | Cre-R 5'-gcaaacggacagaagcattt-3'
ACATGTCCATCAGGTTCTTGCGAACCTCATCACTCGTTGCATCGACCGGTAATGCAGGCAAATTTTGGTG
TACGGTCAGTAAATTGGACATCTGGTCGTCGGTGCTGCGGCTCCGAACAGGCTAAGAACTCCTCTGAGGC
AGAAGCCGGAAGGGAGCAGAGCCGGCGGCTGCAGCGGCAGTGGCAGGTGTGCGGTGCCGGAGGAGCTTAG
CGAGTGTGGCAGGCTCGTCGCCGCTGAAGCTAGAGAGGCCCAGAGACTGCGGCTGCGGGAGAACTCGCTT
GAGCTCTGCACCGAAACCGCCACCAGCGGCTATTTATGCTGCGCGGGGCCCGTGGGCGGCAGCTCGTGGA
GCCCTGGCTCCCATTGGCGGCGCCCAGGCTCCGCGCCAGAGCCCGCCCGCGCCCTCTCCTGCCGCAGGCC
CCGCCTTCCGCGCCTACTCGCTCCCCTCCCGTGGGTGCCCTCAAGGACCCGCCCCTTCACAGCCCCGAGT
GACTAATGTGCTCTGCTGCGCGCCTCCCACCGGGAGGGATTTTGGGGACCGGAGACACTCTCCTCTACCT
AGTCCTGGGCAGCGAGGATGAGGCTAAGGCAGGTTATTGCCTACTGTTTGCCCTGGGGCCTCATGATCTC
TTTTCTTAGGGAGCAGCTGGATGTTACCCCTCTGAATCTTTGATGCGCCCATCCTGACTCTTGCCCATCC
TGACCACACAGTATGCAACTTCAGAAGTGCCTGGTAGGAATCTCTCACTCCAAACCCTTCTATCCTCAGC
TGCCTTTGGTTAGCGGGACACACACACACACACACACACACACACACACACACACACACACACACACCT
